Addgene plasmid #105712: MT4_C30Y R31W
Purpose: Bacterial expression plasmids for production of recombinant metallothionein 3 subisoform with C30Y and R31W substitution
Depositing lab: Artur Krężel. Depositing organization: University of Wroclaw.
Backbone
  Vector backbone: pTyb21
  Backbone manufacturer: NEB
  Vector type: Bacterial Expression
Growth in bacteria
  Bacterial resistance: Ampicillin, 100 μg/mL
  Growth temperature: 37°C
  Growth strain: DH5alpha
  Copy number: High Copy
Gene/Insert
  Gene/Insert name: Metallothionein 4
  Species: H. sapiens (human)
  Insert size (bp): 186
  Mutation: This subisoform has a C30Y and R31W substitution
  Entrez Gene: MT4 (a.k.a. MT-4, MT-IV, MTIV)
  Tag / fusion protein: Chiting Binding Domanin-Intein (N terminal on backbone)
  Cloning method: Restriction Enzyme; 5′ cloning site SapI (destroyed during cloning); 3′ cloning site PstI (not destroyed)
Terms and licenses: Academic/Nonprofit Terms; Industry Terms: Not Available to Industry
How to cite: MT4_C30Y R31W was a gift from Artur Krężel (Addgene plasmid # 105712 ; http://n2t.net/addgene:105712 ; RRID:Addgene_105712)
