[The description below was written by a language model from this plasmid's Addgene catalogue record and pLannotate feature annotations shown in this document.]
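Description:
MT4_C30Y R31W is a bacterial expression plasmid built on the pTYB21 backbone, an intein-mediated purification vector, and carries a 186 bp human metallothionein 4 (MT4) coding sequence with C30Y and R31W substitutions. The purpose field refers to a "metallothionein 3 subisoform", whereas the insert name, plasmid name and gene link all indicate MT4, so the purpose wording is probably an error. The plasmid is propagated in E. coli under ampicillin selection (AmpR/β-lactamase). It has a ColE1/pMB1-type origin and is catalogued as high copy, although the feature table also shows a rop gene. An M13 phage origin is present, and pBR322-derived remnants (bom, mbeC and tetracycline-resistance fragments) are backbone leftovers rather than functional markers.

Expression is driven by a T7 promoter with an adjacent lac operator and the T7 gene 10 ribosome binding site, and ends at a T7 terminator. A plasmid-borne lacI supplies repressor, so expression is IPTG-inducible in hosts that provide T7 RNA polymerase. Upstream rrnB T1 terminators limit read-through into the cassette. The open reading frame encodes the Sce VMA1 intein with a chitin binding domain inserted between its 5′ and 3′ regions, followed directly by the metallothionein sequence cloned between SapI (destroyed) and PstI. The annotation tool labels this insert as a dolphin MT2 homologue, which reflects similarity among metallothioneins rather than the recorded human MT4 identity.

This arrangement lets the fusion protein be captured on chitin resin. Thiol-induced cleavage at the intein's C-terminal junction then releases the metallothionein variant without a retained affinity tag. The construct is intended for producing this recombinant MT4 variant protein.
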