Features (pLannotate 1.2.2; 23 found; start..end, strand, type, name):
     14..118     +  promoter       AmpR promoter: bla
    119..979     +  CDS            AmpR: β-lactamase; bla; confers resistance to ampicillin, carbenicillin, and related antibiotics
   1021..1534    -  rep_origin     M13 ori (sequence partly withheld): M13 bacteriophage origin of replication; arrow indicates direction of (+) strand synthesis
   1645..2233    +  rep_origin     ori: high-copy-number ColE1/pMB1/pBR322/pUC origin of replication
   2410..2500    -  misc_feature   bom (fragment): basis of mobility region from pBR322
   2602..2793    -  CDS            rop: Rop protein, which maintains plasmids at low copy number; rop
   2834..2944    +  CDS            mbeC (fragment): MBEC_ECOLX - Experimental evidence at protein level: Swiss-Prot protein existence level 1. Required for efficient mobilization of ColE1 plasmid and is thus essential to promote the specific transfer of the plasmid during conjugation. Probably functions by inducing DNA bending, helping the MbeA relaxase to melt the DNA around the nic site and cleave the phosphodiester bond. Binds specifically double-stranded DNA (dsDNA) containing the ColE1 oriT but does not recognize the inverted repeat (IR). From Escherichia coli.
   2979..3301    -  CDS            TcR (fragment): tetracycline efflux protein; tet; confers resistance to tetracycline
   3316..3337    -  protein_bind   CAP binding site: CAP binding activates transcription in the presence of cAMP. E. coli catabolite activator protein
   3350..4432    -  CDS            lacI: lac repressor; lacI; The lac repressor binds to the lac operator to inhibit transcription in E. coli. This inhibition can be relieved by adding lactose or isopropyl-β-D-thiogalactopyranoside (IPTG).
   4433..4510    -  promoter       lacI promoter: lacI
   4518..4611    -  CDS            TcR (fragment): tetracycline efflux protein; tet; confers resistance to tetracycline
   4663..4749    +  terminator     rrnB T1 terminator: Escherichia coli rrnB; transcription terminator T1 from the E. coli rrnB gene
   4846..4932    +  terminator     rrnB T1 terminator: Escherichia coli rrnB; transcription terminator T1 from the E. coli rrnB gene
   5067..5085    +  promoter       T7 promoter: promoter for bacteriophage T7 RNA polymerase
   5086..5110    +  protein_bind   lac operator: The lac repressor binds to the lac operator to inhibit transcription in E. coli. This inhibition can be relieved by adding lactose or isopropyl-β-D-thiogalactopyranoside (IPTG). lac repressor encoded by lacI
   5125..5147    +  RBS            RBS: efficient ribosome binding site from bacteriophage T7 gene 10 (Olins and Rangwala, 1989)
   5200..6018    +  CDS            Sce VMA intein 5' region: 5' region of the intein from the yeast Vma1 subunit of the vacuolar ATPase (Chong et al., 1998); Saccharomyces cerevisiae VMA1
   6025..6177    +  CDS            CBD: chitin binding domain from chitinase A1 (Watanabe et al., 1994); Bacillus circulans chiA
   6181..6729    +  CDS            Sce VMA intein 3' region: modified 3' region of the intein from the yeast Vma1 subunit of the vacuolar ATPase (Chong et al., 1998); Saccharomyces cerevisiae VMA1; C-terminal cleavage of this intein can be induced by thiols.
   6730..6912    +  CDS            MT2: MT2_STECO - Experimental evidence at protein level: Swiss-Prot protein existence level 1. Metallothioneins have a high content of cysteine residues that bind various heavy metals; these proteins are transcriptionally regulated by both heavy metals and glucocorticoids. From Stenella coeruleoalba (Striped dolphin) (Delphinus coeruleoalbus).
   6949..6998    +  CDS            SET1 (fragment): solubility-enhancement tag derived from T7 phage gene 10B
   7006..7053    +  terminator     T7 terminator: transcription terminator for bacteriophage T7 RNA polymerase
>Addgene plasmid #105712 | MT4_C30Y R31W | addgene full sequence | sequence record 203330 | Addgene NGS Result
TCGGGGAAATGTGCGCGGAACCCCTATTTGTTTATTTTTCTAAATACATTCAAATATGTATCCGCTCATG
AGACAATAACCCTGATAAATGCTTCAATAATATTGAAAAAGGAAGAGTATGAGTATTCAACATTTCCGTG
TCGCCCTTATTCCCTTTTTTGCGGCATTTTGCCTTCCTGTTTTTGCTCACCCAGAAACGCTGGTGAAAGT
AAAAGATGCTGAAGATCAGTTGGGTGCACGAGTGGGTTACATCGAACTGGATCTCAACAGCGGTAAGATC
CTTGAGAGTTTTCGCCCCGAAGAACGTTTCCCAATGATGAGCACTTTTAAAGTTCTGCTATGTGGCGCGG
TATTATCCCGTGTTGACGCCGGGCAAGAGCAACTCGGTCGCCGCATACACTATTCTCAGAATGACTTGGT
TGAGTACTCACCAGTCACAGAAAAGCATCTTACGGATGGCATGACAGTAAGAGAATTATGCAGTGCTGCC
ATAACCATGAGTGATAACACTGCGGCCAACTTACTTCTGACAACGATCGGAGGACCGAAGGAGCTAACCG
CTTTTTTGCACAACATGGGGGATCATGTAACTCGCCTTGATCGTTGGGAACCGGAGCTGAATGAAGCCAT
ACCAAACGACGAGCGTGACACCACGATGCCTGTAGCAATGGCAACAACGTTGCGCAAACTATTAACTGGC
GAACTACTTACTCTAGCTTCCCGGCAACAATTAATAGACTGGATGGAGGCGGATAAAGTTGCAGGACCAC
TTCTGCGCTCGGCCCTTCCGGCTGGCTGGTTTATTGCTGATAAATCTGGAGCCGGTGAGCGTGGGTCTCG
CGGTATCATTGCAGCACTGGGGCCAGATGGTAAGCCCTCCCGTATCGTAGTTATCTACACGACGGGGAGT
CAGGCAACTATGGATGAACGAAATAGACAGATCGCTGAGATAGGTGCCTCACTGATTAAGCATTGGTAAC
TGTCAGACCAAGTTTACTCATATATACTTTAGATTGATT
[38 nt withheld, positions 1020-1057]
A
[37 nt withheld, positions 1059-1095]
ATTTTGTTAAAATTCGCGTTAAATTTTTGTTAAATCAGCTCATTTTTTAACCAATAGGCCGAAATCGGCA
AAATCCCTTATAAATCAAAAGAATAGCCCGAGATAGGGT
[37 nt withheld, positions 1205-1241]
AAAGAACGTGGACTCCAACGTCAAAGG
[141 nt withheld, positions 1269-1409]
G
[125 nt withheld, positions 1411-1535]
AAAGGATCTAGGTGAAGATCCTTTTTGATAATCTCATGACCAAAATCCCTTAACGTGAGTTTTCGTTCCA
CTGAGCGTCAGACCCCGTAGAAAAGATCAAAGGATCTTCTTGAGATCCTTTTTTTCTGCGCGTAATCTGC
TGCTTGCAAACAAAAAAACCACCGCTACCAGCGGTGGTTTGTTTGCCGGATCAAGAGCTACCAACTCTTT
TTCCGAAGGTAACTGGCTTCAGCAGAGCGCAGATACCAAATACTGTCCTTCTAGTGTAGCCGTAGTTAGG
CCACCACTTCAAGAACTCTGTAGCACCGCCTACATACCTCGCTCTGCTAATCCTGTTACCAGTGGCTGCT
GCCAGTGGCGATAAGTCGTGTCTTACCGGGTTGGACTCAAGACGATAGTTACCGGATAAGGCGCAGCGGT
CGGGCTGAACGGGGGGTTCGTGCACACAGCCCAGCTTGGAGCGAACGACCTACACCGAACTGAGATACCT
ACAGCGTGAGCTATGAGAAAGCGCCACGCTTCCCGAAGGGAGAAAGGCGGACAGGTATCCGGTAAGCGGC
AGGGTCGGAACAGGAGAGCGCACGAGGGAGCTTCCAGGGGGAAACGCCTGGTATCTTTATAGTCCTGTCG
GGTTTCGCCACCTCTGACTTGAGCGTCGATTTTTGTGATGCTCGTCAGGGGGGCGGAGCCTATGGAAAAA
CGCCAGCAACGCGGCCTTTTTACGGTTCCTGGCCTTTTGCTGGCCTTTTGCTCACATGTTCTTTCCTGCG
TTATCCCCTGATTCTGTGGATAACCGTATTACCGCCTTTGAGTGAGCTGATACCGCTCGCCGCAGCCGAA
CGACCGAGCGCAGCGAGTCAGTGAGCGAGGAAGCTATGGTGCACTCTCAGTACAATCTGCTCTGATGCCG
CATAGTTAAGCCAGTATACACTCCGCTATCGCTACGTGACTGGGTCATGGCTGCGCCCCGACACCCGCCA
ACACCCGCTGACGCGCCCTGACGGGCTTGTCTGCTCCCGGCATCCGCTTACAGACAAGCTGTGACCGTCT
CCGGGAGCTGCATGTGTCAGAGGTTTTCACCGTCATCACCGAAACGCGCGAGGCAGCTGCGGTAAAGCTC
ATCAGCGTGGTCGTGCAGCGATTCACAGATGTCTGCCTGTTCATCCGCGTCCAGCTCGTTGAGTTTCTCC
AGAAGCGTTAATGTCTGGCTTCTGATAAAGCGGGCCATGTTAAGGGCGGTTTTTTCCTGTTTGGTCACTG
ATGCCTCCGTGTAAGGGGGATTTCTGTTCATGGGGGTAATGATACCGATGAAACGAGAGAGGATGCTCAC
GATACGGGTTACTGATGATGAACATGCCCGGTTACTGGAACGTTGTGAGGGTAAACAACTGGCGGTATGG
ATGCGGCGGGACCAGAGAAAAATCACTCAGGGTCAATGCCAGCCGAACGCCAGCAAGACGTAGCCCAGCG
CGTCGGCCGCCATGCCGGCGATAATGGCCTGCTTCTCGCCGAAACGTTTGGTGGCGGGACCAGTGACGAA
GGCTTGAGCGAGGGCGTGCAAGATTCCGAATACCGCAAGCGACAGGCCGATCATCGTCGCGCTCCAGCGA
AAGCGGTCCTCGCCGAAAATGACCCAGAGCGCTGCCGGCACCTGTCCTACGAGTTGCATGATAAAGAAGA
CAGTCATAAGTGCGGCGACGATAGTCATGCCCCGCGCCCACCGGAAGGAGCTGACTGGGTTGAAGGCTCT
CAAGGGCATCGGTCGAGATCCCGGTGCCTAATGAGTGAGCTAACTTACATTAATTGCGTTGCGCTCACTG
CCCGCTTTCCAGTCGGGAAACCTGTCGTGCCAGCTGCATTAATGAATCGGCCAACGCGCGGGGAGAGGCG
GTTTGCGTATTGGGCGCCAGGGTGGTTTTTCTTTTCACCAGTGAGACGGGCAACAGCTGATTGCCCTTCA
CCGCCTGGCCCTGAGAGAGTTGCAGCAAGCGGTCCACGCTGGTTTGCCCCAGCAGGCGAAAATCCTGTTT
GATGGTGGTTAACGGCGGGATATAACATGAGCTGTCTTCGGTATCGTCGTATCCCACTACCGAGATGTCC
GCACCAACGCGCAGCCCGGACTCGGTAATGGCGCGCATTGCGCCCAGCGCCATCTGATCGTTGGCAACCA
GCATCGCAGTGGGAACGATGCCCTCATTCAGCATTTGCATGGTTTGTTGAAAACCGGACATGGCACTCCA
GTCGCCTTCCCGTTCCGCTATCGGCTGAATTTGATTGCGAGTGAGATATTTATGCCAGCCAGCCAGACGC
AGACGCGCCGAGACAGAACTTAATGGGCCCGCTAACAGCGCGATTTGCTGGTGACCCAATGCGACCAGAT
GCTCCACGCCCAGTCGCGTACCGTCTTCATGGGAGAAAATAATACTGTTGATGGGTGTCTGGTCAGAGAC
ATCAAGAAATAACGCCGGAACATTAGTGCAGGCAGCTTCCACAGCAATGGCATCCTGGTCATCCAGCGGA
TAGTTAATGATCAGCCCACTGACGCGTTGCGCGAGAAGATTGTGCACCGCCGCTTTACAGGCTTCGACGC
CGCTTCGTTCTACCATCGACACCACCACGCTGGCACCCAGTTGATCGGCGCGAGATTTAATCGCCGCGAC
AATTTGCGACGGCGCGTGCAGGGCCAGACTGGAGGTGGCAACGCCAATCAGCAACGACTGTTTGCCCGCC
AGTTGTTGTGCCACGCGGTTGGGAATGTAATTCAGCTCCGCCATCGCCGCTTCCACTTTTTCCCGCGTTT
TCGCAGAAACGTGGCTGGCCTGGTTCACCACGCGGGAAACGGTCTGATAAGAGACACCGGCATACTCTGC
GACATCGTATAACGTTACTGGTTTCACATTCACCACCCTGAATTGACTCTCTTCCGGGCGCTATCATGCC
ATACCGCGAAAGGTTTTGCGCCATTCGATGGTGTCCGGGATCTCGACGCTCTCCCTTATGCGACTCCTGC
ATTAGGAAGCAGCCCAGTAGTAGGTTGAGGCCGTTGAGCACCGCCGCCGCAAGGAATGGTGCATGCCGGC
ATGCCGCCCTTTCGTCTTCAAGAATTAATTCCCAATTCCCCAGGCATCAAATAAAACGAAAGGCTCAGTC
GAAAGACTGGGCCTTTCGTTTTATCTGTTGTTTGTCGGTGAACGCTCTCCTGAGTAGGACAAATCCGCCG
GGAGCGGATTTGAACGTTGCGAAGCAACGGCCCGGAGGGTGGCGGGCAGGACGCCCGCCATAAACTGCCA
GGAATTAATTCCCCAGGCATCAAATAAAACGAAAGGCTCAGTCGAAAGACTGGGCCTTTCGTTTTATCTG
TTGTTTGTCGGTGAACGCTCTCCTGAGTAGGACAAATCCGCCGGGAGCGGATTTGAACGTTGCGAAGCAA
CGGCCCGGAGGGTGGCGGGCAGGACGCCCGCCATAAACTGCCAGGAATTGGGGATCGGAATTAATTCCCG
GTTTAAACCGGGGATCTCGATCCCGCGAAATTAATACGACTCACTATAGGGGAATTGTGAGCGGATAACA
ATTCCCCTCTAGAAATAATTTTGTTTAACTTTAAGAAGGAGATATACTTATGAAAATCGAAGAAGGTAAA
CTGGTAATCGGTTCCCTGGAGGGTTGCTTTGCCAAGGGTACCAATGTTTTAATGGCGGATGGGTCTATTG
AATGTATTGAAAACATTGAGGTTGGTAATAAGGTCATGGGTAAAGATGGCAGACCTCGTGAGGTAATTAA
ATTGCCCAGAGGAAGAGAAACTATGTACAGCGTCGTGCAGAAAAGTCAGCACAGAGCCCACAAAAGTGAC
TCAAGTCGTGAAGTGCCAGAATTACTCAAGTTTACGTGTAATGCGACCCATGAGTTGGTTGTTAGAACAC
CTCGTAGTGTCCGCCGTTTGTCTCGTACCATTAAGGGTGTCGAATATTTTGAAGTTATTACTTTTGAGAT
GGGCCAAAAGAAAGCCCCCGACGGTAGAATTGTTGAGCTTGTCAAGGAAGTTTCAAAGAGCTACCCAATA
TCTGAGGGGCCTGAGAGAGCCAACGAATTAGTAGAATCCTATAGAAAGGCTTCAAATAAAGCTTATTTTG
AGTGGACTATTGAGGCCAGAGATCTTTCTCTGTTGGGTTCCCATGTTCGTAAAGCTACCTACCAGACTTA
CGCTCCAATTCTTTATGAGAATGACCACTTTTTCGACTACATGCAAAAAAGTAAGTTTCATCTCACCATT
GAAGGTCCAAAAGTACTTGCTTATTTACTTGGTTTATGGATTGGTGATGGATTGTCTGACAGGGCAACTT
TTTCGGTTGATTCCAGAGATACTTCTTTGATGGAACGTGTTACTGAATATGCTGAAAAGTTGAATTTGTG
CGCCGAGTATAAGGACAGAAAAGAACCACAAGTTGCCAAAACTGTTAATTTGTACTCTAAAGTTGTCAGA
GGTGCTAGCACAAATCCTGGTGTATCCGCTTGGCAGGTCAACACAGCTTATACTGCGGGACAATTGGTCA
CATATAACGGCAAGACGTATAAATGTTTGCAGCCCCACACCTCCTTGGCAGGATGGGAACCATCCAACGT
TCCTGCCTTGTGGCAGCTTCAAGGTGGCCACGGTGGTATTCGCAATAATCTTAATACTGAGAATCCATTA
TGGGACGCTATTGTTGGCTTAGGATTCTTGAAGGACGGTGTCAAAAATATTCCTTCTTTCTTGTCTACGG
ACAATATCGGTACTCGTGAAACATTTCTTGCTGGTCTAATTGATTCTGATGGCTATGTTACTGATGAGCA
TGGTATTAAAGCAACAATAAAGACAATTCATACTTCTGTCAGAGATGGTTTGGTTTCCCTTGCTCGTTCT
TTAGGCTTAGTAGTCTCGGTTAACGCAGAACCTGCTAAGGTTGACATGAATGTCACCAAACATAAAATTA
GTTATGCTATTTATATGTCTGGTGGAGATGTTTTGCTTAACGTTCTTTCGAAGTGTGCCGGCTCTAAAAA
ATTCAGGCCTGCTCCCGCCGCTGCTTTTGCACGTGAGTGCCGCGGATTTTATTTCGAGTTACAAGAATTG
AAGGAAGACGATTATTATGGGATTACTTTATCTGATGATTCTGATCATCAGTTTTTGCTTGGATCTCAGG
TTGTTGTACAGAACATGGACCCGCGTGAATGTGTCTGTATGAGTGGTGGTATTTGTATGTGTGGTGATAA
CTGTAAGTGTACGACGTGTAACTGTAAAACGTATTGGAAAAGTTGCTGTCCGTGCTGTCCGCCGGGTTGC
GCAAAGTGTGCCCGTGGTTGCATTTGTAAAGGCGGTAGCGATAAGTGCTCTTGCTGTCCGTAACTGCAGG
TAATTAAATAACTAGTTGATCCGGCTGCTAACAAAGCCCGAAAGGAAGCTGAGTTGGCTGCTGCCACCGC
TGAGCAATAACTAGCATAACCCCTTGGGGCCTCTAAACGGGTCTTGAGGGGTTTTTTGCTGAAAGGAGGA
ACTATATCCGGATAACTACGTCAGGTGGCACTTT
